Addgene plasmid #164106: FH1-CLGT#2-mCherry-_PGK-H2B-CFP
Purpose: Fluorescent reporter for genetic tracing of classical Glioblastoma cell-state.
Depositing lab: Gaetano Gargiulo. Depositing organization: Max-Delbrueck-Centrum fuer Molekulare Medizin (MDC). Publication: Phenotypic Mapping of Pathologic Cross-Talk between Glioblastoma and Innate Immune Cells by Synthetic Genetic Tracing. Schmitt MJ, Company C, Dramaretska Y, Barozzi I, Gohrig A, Kertalli S, Grossmann M, Naumann H, Sanchez-Bailon MP, Hulsman D, Glass R, Squatrito M, Serresi M, Gargiulo G. Cancer Discov. 2021 Mar;11(3):754-777. doi: 10.1158/2159-8290.CD-20-0219. Epub 2020 Dec 23. PubMed 33361384.
Backbone
  Vector backbone: FUGW
  Backbone manufacturer: David Baltimore (Addgene plasmid # 14883)
  Backbone size w/o insert (bp): 9598
  Vector type: Lentiviral, Synthetic Biology
  Selectable markers: CFP
Growth in bacteria
  Bacterial resistance: Ampicillin, 100 μg/mL
  Growth temperature: 37°C
  Growth strain: NEB Stable
  Copy number: High Copy
Gene/Insert
  Gene/Insert name: CLGT#2-mCherry
  Species: H. sapiens (human)
  Insert size (bp): 1930
  Cloning method: Gibson Cloning
Terms and licenses: Academic/Nonprofit Terms; Industry Terms: Not Available to Industry
Depositor comments: From TCGA datasets, we annotated the genes specific to classical glioblastoma-subtype and identified corresponding cis-regulatory elements to generate synthetic reporters to trace subtype identity.
How to cite: FH1-CLGT#2-mCherry-_PGK-H2B-CFP was a gift from Gaetano Gargiulo (Addgene plasmid # 164106 ; http://n2t.net/addgene:164106 ; RRID:Addgene_164106)
