[The description below was written by a language model from this plasmid's Addgene catalogue record and pLannotate feature annotations shown in this document.]
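Description:
FH1-CLGT#2-mCherry-_PGK-H2B-CFP is a lentiviral synthetic-biology reporter built on the FUGW backbone for tracing the classical glioblastoma cell state. It is a third-generation-style HIV-1 transfer vector. A CMV enhancer/promoter fused to a truncated 5' LTR drives production of the genomic RNA in packaging cells, followed by the Ψ packaging signal with a gag fragment, the Rev response element for nuclear export, and the cPPT/CTS. A 3' LTR region and a bGH polyadenylation signal close the viral unit. The plasmid is propagated in E. coli through a high-copy ColE1/pUC-type origin and an ampicillin resistance gene. The backbone also carries an f1 origin and an SV40/EM7-driven bleomycin/Zeocin resistance cassette that lies outside the LTRs and so is not transferred with the virus.

The payload consists of two cassettes. The first is the roughly 1.9 kb CLGT#2-mCherry insert, a synthetic regulatory region assembled from human cis-regulatory elements. According to the depositor, these were identified for genes annotated as specific to the classical glioblastoma subtype in TCGA datasets. Most of this region is unannotated in the feature table, but it ends in a short match to the tight TRE promoter, probably its minimal CMV portion, just upstream of the mCherry coding sequence, and a WPRE follows to enhance expression. mCherry fluorescence should therefore report activity of the classical-subtype programme. The second cassette uses the constitutive human PGK promoter to express histone H2B fused to CFP. This nuclear cyan marker is listed as the selectable marker and allows transduced cells to be identified or sorted regardless of their state. Several small annotated fragments (C8orf17, Rev, nef, Slow-FT) are probably incidental sequence matches rather than functional parts.
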