Features (pLannotate 1.2.2; 38 found; start..end, strand, type, name):
      1..380     +  enhancer       CMV enhancer: human cytomegalovirus immediate early enhancer
    381..580     +  promoter       CMV promoter: human cytomegalovirus (CMV) immediate early promoter
    598..778     +  LTR            5' LTR (truncated): truncated 5' long terminal repeat (LTR) from HIV-1
    825..950     +  misc_feature   HIV-1 Ψ: packaging signal of human immunodeficiency virus type 1
    934..1297    +  CDS            HIV-1 gag (fragment): gag protein from human immunodeficiency virus 1; gag
   1443..1676    +  misc_feature   RRE: The Rev response element (RRE) of HIV-1 allows for Rev-dependent mRNA export from the nucleus to the cytoplasm.
   2053..2153    +  CDS            Rev (fragment): human immunodeficiency virus 1 (HIV-1) Rev protein; rev; enhances nuclear export of unspliced and incompletely spliced viral mRNAs
   2203..2320    +  misc_feature   cPPT/CTS: central polypurine tract and central termination sequence of HIV-1
   2414..2485    +  CDS            C8orf17 (fragment): MOST1_HUMAN - Experimental evidence at protein level: Swiss-Prot protein existence level 1. May be involved in cell survival, proliferation and progression of cancer cells. From Homo sapiens (Human).
   3472..3534    +  promoter       tight TRE promoter (fragment): Tet-responsive promoter PTight, consisting of seven tet operator sequences followed by the minimal CMV promoter
   3542..3573    +  CDS            Rev (fragment): human immunodeficiency virus 1 (HIV-1) Rev protein; rev; enhances nuclear export of unspliced and incompletely spliced viral mRNAs
   3582..4289    +  CDS            mCherry: monomeric derivative of DsRed fluorescent protein (Shaner et al., 2004) mammalian codon-optimized
   4291..4320    +  CDS            Slow-FT (fragment): blue-to-red fluorescent timer derivative of mCherry (Subach et al., 2009) mammalian codon-optimized
   4426..4449    +  misc_feature   MCS (fragment): pBluescript multiple cloning site
   4449..5037    +  misc_feature   WPRE: woodchuck hepatitis virus posttranscriptional regulatory element
   5040..5159    +  CDS            nef (fragment): NEF_HV1Z2 - Experimental evidence at protein level: Swiss-Prot protein existence level 1. Extracellular Nef protein targets CD4(+) T-lymphocytes for apoptosis by interacting with CXCR4 surface receptors. From Human immunodeficiency virus type 1 group M subtype D (isolate Z2/CDC-Z34) (HIV-1).
   5161..5671    +  promoter       hPGK promoter: human phosphoglycerate kinase 1 promoter
   5683..6060    +  CDS            H2B: human histone H2B; HIST1H2BJ
   6079..6797    +  CDS            CFP (fragment): cyan variant of GFP mammalian codon-optimized
   6799..6867    +  CDS            nef (fragment): NEF_HV1Z2 - Experimental evidence at protein level: Swiss-Prot protein existence level 1. Extracellular Nef protein targets CD4(+) T-lymphocytes for apoptosis by interacting with CXCR4 surface receptors. From Human immunodeficiency virus type 1 group M subtype D (isolate Z2/CDC-Z34) (HIV-1).
   6869..7181    +  LTR            5' LTR (fragment): 5' long terminal repeat (LTR) from HIV-1
   7189..7369    +  LTR            5' LTR (truncated): truncated 5' long terminal repeat (LTR) from HIV-1
   7401..7625    +  polyA_signal   bGH poly(A) signal: bovine growth hormone polyadenylation signal
   7629..7650    +  promoter       SV40 promoter (fragment): SV40 enhancer and early promoter
   7671..8099    +  rep_origin     f1 ori (sequence partly withheld): f1 bacteriophage origin of replication; arrow indicates direction of (+) strand synthesis
   8113..8442    +  promoter       SV40 promoter: SV40 enhancer and early promoter
   8490..8537    +  promoter       EM7 promoter: synthetic bacterial promoter&nbsp
   8556..8930    +  CDS            BleoR: antibiotic-binding protein; Sh ble from Streptoalloteichus hindustanus; confers resistance to bleomycin, phleomycin, and Zeocin™
   8940..9065    +  CDS            ble (fragment): BLE_KLEPN - Experimental evidence at protein level: Swiss-Prot protein existence level 1. Binding protein with a strong affinity to the bleomycin family of antibiotics. Binds to CL990; an antimitotic-antibiotic compound. From Klebsiella pneumoniae.
   9060..9181    +  polyA_signal   SV40 poly(A) signal: SV40 polyadenylation signal
   9252..9274    -  protein_bind   lac operator (fragment): The lac repressor binds to the lac operator to inhibit transcription in E. coli. This inhibition can be relieved by adding lactose or isopropyl-β-D-thiogalactopyranoside (IPTG). lac repressor encoded by lacI
   9278..9308    -  promoter       lac promoter: promoter for the E. coli lac operon
   9323..9344    -  protein_bind   CAP binding site: CAP binding activates transcription in the presence of cAMP. E. coli catabolite activator protein
   9357..9449    -  CDS            lacI (fragment): lac repressor; lacI; The lac repressor binds to the lac operator to inhibit transcription in E. coli. This inhibition can be relieved by adding lactose or isopropyl-β-D-thiogalactopyranoside (IPTG).
   9632..10220   -  rep_origin     ori: high-copy-number ColE1/pMB1/pBR322/pUC origin of replication
  10391..11251   -  CDS            AmpR: β-lactamase; bla; confers resistance to ampicillin, carbenicillin, and related antibiotics
  11252..11356   -  promoter       AmpR promoter: bla
  11415..11467   -  misc_feature   bom (fragment): basis of mobility region from pBR322
>Addgene plasmid #164106 | FH1-CLGT#2-mCherry-_PGK-H2B-CFP | addgene full sequence | sequence record 327050 | Addgene NGS Result
GACATTGATTATTGACTAGTTATTAATAGTAATCAATTACGGGGTCATTAGTTCATAGCCCATATATGGA
GTTCCGCGTTACATAACTTACGGTAAATGGCCCGCCTGGCTGACCGCCCAACGACCCCCGCCCATTGACG
TCAATAATGACGTATGTTCCCATAGTAACGCCAATAGGGACTTTCCATTGACGTCAATGGGTGGAGTATT
TACGGTAAACTGCCCACTTGGCAGTACATCAAGTGTATCATATGCCAAGTACGCCCCCTATTGACGTCAA
TGACGGTAAATGGCCCGCCTGGCATTATGCCCAGTACATGACCTTATGGGACTTTCCTACTTGGCAGTAC
ATCTACGTATTAGTCATCGCTATTACCATGGTGATGCGGTTTTGGCAGTACATCAATGGGCGTGGATAGC
GGTTTGACTCACGGGGATTTCCAAGTCTCCACCCCATTGACGTCAATGGGAGTTTGTTTTGGCACCAAAA
TCAACGGGACTTTCCAAAATGTCGTAACAACTCCGCCCCATTGACGCAAATGGGCGGTAGGCGTGTACGG
TGGGAGGTCTATATAAGCAGCGCGTTTTGCCTGTACTGGGTCTCTCTGGTTAGACCAGATCTGAGCCTGG
GAGCTCTCTGGCTAACTAGGGAACCCACTGCTTAAGCCTCAATAAAGCTTGCCTTGAGTGCTTCAAGTAG
TGTGTGCCCGTCTGTTGTGTGACTCTGGTAACTAGAGATCCCTCAGACCCTTTTAGTCAGTGTGGAAAAT
CTCTAGCAGTGGCGCCCGAACAGGGACTTGAAAGCGAAAGGGAAACCAGAGGAGCTCTCTCGACGCAGGA
CTCGGCTTGCTGAAGCGCGCACGGCAAGAGGCGAGGGGCGGCGACTGGTGAGTACGCCAAAAATTTTGAC
TAGCGGAGGCTAGAAGGAGAGAGATGGGTGCGAGAGCGTCAGTATTAAGCGGGGGAGAATTAGATCGCGA
TGGGAAAAAATTCGGTTAAGGCCAGGGGGAAAGAAAAAATATAAATTAAAACATATAGTATGGGCAAGCA
GGGAGCTAGAACGATTCGCAGTTAATCCTGGCCTGTTAGAAACATCAGAAGGCTGTAGACAAATACTGGG
ACAGCTACAACCATCCCTTCAGACAGGATCAGAAGAACTTAGATCATTATATAATACAGTAGCAACCCTC
TATTGTGTGCATCAAAGGATAGAGATAAAAGACACCAAGGAAGCTTTAGACAAGATAGAGGAAGAGCAAA
ACAAAAGTAAGACCACCGCACAGCAAGCGGCCGCTGATCTTCAGACCTGGAGGAGGAGATATGAGGGACA
ATTGGAGAAGTGAATTATATAAATATAAAGTAGTAAAAATTGAACCATTAGGAGTAGCACCCACCAAGGC
AAAGAGAAGAGTGGTGCAGAGAGAAAAAAGAGCAGTGGGAATAGGAGCTTTGTTCCTTGGGTTCTTGGGA
GCAGCAGGAAGCACTATGGGCGCAGCGTCAATGACGCTGACGGTACAGGCCAGACAATTATTGTCTGGTA
TAGTGCAGCAGCAGAACAATTTGCTGAGGGCTATTGAGGCGCAACAGCATCTGTTGCAACTCACAGTCTG
GGGCATCAAGCAGCTCCAGGCAAGAATCCTGGCTGTGGAAAGATACCTAAAGGATCAACAGCTCCTGGGG
ATTTGGGGTTGCTCTGGAAAACTCATTTGCACCACTGCTGTGCCTTGGAATGCTAGTTGGAGTAATAAAT
CTCTGGAACAGATTTGGAATCACACGACCTGGATGGAGTGGGACAGAGAAATTAACAATTACACAAGCTT
AATACACTCCTTAATTGAAGAATCGCAAAACCAGCAAGAAAAGAATGAACAAGAATTATTGGAATTAGAT
AAATGGGCAAGTTTGTGGAATTGGTTTAACATAACAAATTGGCTGTGGTATATAAAATTATTCATAATGA
TAGTAGGAGGCTTGGTAGGTTTAAGAATAGTTTTTGCTGTACTTTCTATAGTGAATAGAGTTAGGCAGGG
ATATTCACCATTATCGTTTCAGACCCACCTCCCAACCCCGAGGGGACCCGACAGGCCCGAAGGAATAGAA
GAAGAAGGTGGAGAGAGAGACAGAGACAGATCCATTCGATTAGTGAACGGATCGGCACTGCGTGCGCCAA
TTCTGCAGACAAATGGCAGTATTCATCCACAATTTTAAAAGAAAAGGGGGGATTGGGGGGTACAGTGCAG
GGGAAAGAATAGTAGACATAATAGCAACAGACATACAAACTAAAGAATTACAAAAACAAATTACAAAAAT
TCAAAATTTTCGGGTTTATTACAGGGACAGCAGAGATCCAGTTTGGTTAATTAAAGAATATCTGGCTGGC
CACGTGTTTGTAAAGAAAAACCAAGACGGCCAGGCGAGGTGGCTCACACCTGTAATCCCAGCACTTTGGG
AGGCCGAGGCGGGCGCTGCCCTTCGGCCTTCAAGGAGGAATTCCTACTGTTTATGAAGATCGGGTTTGGG
TTTTTGGTTTTTTTTTTCTTTTTCTTTTTTCCGTGGTGGTGGTGGGTGGGCTTTTGTTCTTTTTGTTTTT
TCTGTGGTGGTGGTGGGTGGGCTTTATGAATATACCATATTTTGCCTATTGTTTTTCTATTTATCAGGTG
GTGTCATTTGAGTTGTTTTCACCCTCTTGTGACTATGAATAATGATACTATAAACAATCTTATACAGCAT
CAGTGTCAAAAATCACTAACATTCCTATACACAGACGTGACTAAACTTCCAGCTTGGGGTCCCGTGGACC
TGCAGCCAGGTGCAGCAGGTCACAGGGCAAGGACACGTGTCATTGGTGACCTTCACTATTCAGTGCCCAG
ATGCTCAGTGCTCTGTGCAGGCCACCTGGCTGGTCTCAGGTACCGCTGCTCTGTCTCGCTCACCGGCCGG
GCTATGTTGATTGTCCCCTCGCGGCGCCCGGAAGCGACCCTCAGTAAACAAAGCCGTGTGTGGGCGCAGC
CCCAGAAGCCTGGGGCGCGCAGTCCAGCCCAAGAGAGGCGGGGGAGGAATGTTGTGAATGAACCCCGGGC
CCGCCCCGAAACTCCGCATAAGGCCTGGGCCGCGGGGGTCCTCCCACTCTGATTGGCCTCTGGCGCCCCG
TGATTGACAGCGCCCCTCGCTGTGCGCTCTGGTTGGGTAAACAAGAAAAGACTGGCATCGCAGTCATCGA
GTGAGCAGCGAGGCTTGGACACGGGTCTGGCGGCGCAGCCAATGGCGGGGGAGGGCCGAGGAGGCCGAGG
GGGGGCCAATAGGGACAGGCGGTGGGGGCGGGACGACGGCGGAGCTAAAGCGGCGGCTGAAGCAGCTTCA
TTGTTGTGAAGAGTCTTAAAGGGGCCGCATCACCCTGCCGGCCCGGCGCGGGTCGGGGGTGGGTGCGGTA
GGGGTCCCGGGGCGGCCGAGCGCAGAGGACGGATGTACACTAGTTTACTCCCTATCAGTGATAGAGAACG
TATATCCAGTTTACTCCCTATCAGTGATAGAGAATTCATGTATGGCAGGAAGAAGCGGAGACAGCGACGA
AGAAAGCTTGGGGTGAGCAAGGGCGAGGAGGATAACATGGCCATCATCAAGGAGTTCATGCGCTTCAAGG
TGCACATGGAGGGCTCCGTGAACGGCCACGAGTTCGAGATCGAGGGCGAGGGCGAGGGCCGCCCCTACGA
GGGCACCCAGACCGCCAAGCTGAAGGTGACCAAGGGTGGCCCCCTGCCCTTCGCCTGGGACATCCTGTCC
CCTCAGTTCATGTACGGCTCCAAGGCCTACGTGAAGCACCCCGCCGACATCCCCGACTACTTGAAGCTGT
CCTTCCCCGAGGGCTTCAAGTGGGAGCGCGTGATGAACTTCGAGGACGGCGGCGTGGTGACCGTGACCCA
GGACTCCTCCCTGCAGGACGGCGAGTTCATCTACAAGGTGAAGCTGCGCGGCACCAACTTCCCCTCCGAC
GGCCCCGTAATGCAGAAGAAGACCATGGGCTGGGAGGCCTCCTCCGAGCGGATGTACCCCGAGGACGGCG
CCCTGAAGGGCGAGATCAAGCAGAGGCTGAAGCTGAAGGACGGCGGCCACTACGACGCTGAGGTCAAGAC
CACCTACAAGGCCAAGAAGCCCGTGCAGCTGCCCGGCGCCTACAACGTCAACATCAAGTTGGACATCACC
TCCCACAACGAGGACTACACCATCGTGGAACAGTACGAACGCGCCGAGGGCCGCCACTCCACCGGCGGCA
TGGACGAGCTATACAAGTAAACCGGCGGCATGGACGAGCTATACAAGTAAACCGGTATCTAGATAACTGA
TCATAATCAGCCATACCACATTTGTAGAGGTTTTACTTGCTTTAAAAAACCTCCCACACGTACAAGTAAA
GCGGCCGCGATCTACAATTCGATATCAAGCTTATCGATAATCAACCTCTGGATTACAAAATTTGTGAAAG
ATTGACTGGTATTCTTAACTATGTTGCTCCTTTTACGCTATGTGGATACGCTGCTTTAATGCCTTTGTAT
CATGCTATTGCTTCCCGTATGGCTTTCATTTTCTCCTCCTTGTATAAATCCTGGTTGCTGTCTCTTTATG
AGGAGTTGTGGCCCGTTGTCAGGCAACGTGGCGTGGTGTGCACTGTGTTTGCTGACGCAACCCCCACTGG
TTGGGGCATTGCCACCACCTGTCAGCTCCTTTCCGGGACTTTCGCTTTCCCCCTCCCTATTGCCACGGCG
GAACTCATCGCCGCCTGCCTTGCCCGCTGCTGGACAGGGGCTCGGCTGTTGGGCACTGACAATTCCGTGG
TGTTGTCGGGGAAATCATCGTCCTTTCCTTGGCTGCTCGCCTGTGTTGCCACCTGGATTCTGCGCGGGAC
GTCCTTCTGCTACGTCCCTTCGGCCCTCAATCCAGCGGACCTTCCTTCCCGCGGCCTGCTGCCGGCTCTG
CGGCCTCTTCCGCGTCTTCGCCTTCGCCCTCAGACGAGTCGGATCTCCCTTTGGGCCGCCTCCCCGCATC
GAGACCTAGAAAAACATGGAGCAATCACAAGTAGCAATACAGCAGCTACCAATGCTGATTGTGCCTGGCT
AGAAGCACAAGAGGAGGAGGAGGTGGGTTTTCCAGTCACACCTCAGGTACGGGGTTGGGGTTGCGCCTTT
TCCAAGGCAGCCCTGGGTTTGCGCAGGGACGCGGCTGCTCTGGGCGTGGTTCCGGGAAACGCAGCGGCGC
CGACCCTGGGTCTCGCACATTCTTCACGTCCGTTCGCAGCGTCACCCGGATCTTCGCCGCTACCCTTGTG
GGCCCCCCGGCGACGCTTCCTGCTCCGCCCCTAAGTCGGGAAGGTTCCTTGCGGTTCGCGGCGTGCCGGA
CGTGACAAACGGAAGCCGCACGTCTCACTAGTACCCTCGCAGACGGACAGCGCCAGGGAGCAATGGCAGC
GCGCCGACCGCGATGGGCTGTGGCCAATAGCGGCTGCTCAGCAGGGCGCGCCGAGAGCAGCGGCCGGGAA
GGGGCGGTGCGGGAGGCGGGGTGTGGGGCGGTAGTGTGGGCCCTGTTCCTGCCCGCGCGGTGTTCCGCAT
TCTGCAAGCCTCCGGAGCGCACGTCGGCAGTCGGCTCCCTCGTTGACCGAATCACCGACCTCTCTCCCCA
GGGGGATCTACCATGCCAGAGCCAGCGAAGTCTGCTCCCGCCCCGAAAAAGGGCTCCAAGAAGGCGGTGA
CTAAGGCGCAGAAGAAAGGCGGCAAGAAGCGCAAGCGCAGCCGCAAGGAGAGCTATTCCATCTATGTGTA
CAAGGTTCTGAAGCAGGTCCACCCTGACACCGGCATTTCGTCCAAGGCCATGGGCATCATGAACTCGTTT
GTGAACGACATTTTCGAGCGCATCGCAGGTGAGGCTTCCCGCCTGGCGCATTACAACAAGCGCTCGACCA
TCACCTCCAGGGAGATCCAGACGGCCGTGCGCCTGCTGCTGCCTGGGGAGTTGGCCAAGCACGCCGTGTC
CGAGGGTACTAAGGCCATCACCAAGTACACCAGCGCTAAGGATCCACCGGTCGCCACCATGGTGAGCAAG
GGCGAGGAGCTGTTCACCGGGGTGGTGCCCATCCTGGTCGAGCTGGACGGCGACGTAAACGGCCACAGGT
TCAGCGTGTCCGGCGAGGGCGAGGGCGATGCCACCTACGGCAAGCTGACCCTGAAGTTCATCTGCACCAC
CGGCAAGCTGCCCGTGCCCTGGCCCACCCTCGTGACCACCCTGACCTGGGGCGTGCAGTGCTTCAGCCGC
TACCCCGACCACATGAAGCAGCACGACTTCTTCAAGTCCGCCATGCCCGAAGGCTACGTCCAGGAGCGTA
CCATCTTCTTCAAGGACGACGGCAACTACAAGACCCGCGCCGAGGTGAAGTTCGAGGGCGACACCCTGGT
GAACCGCATCGAGCTGAAGGGCATCGACTTCAAGGAGGACGGCAACATCCTGGGGCACAAGCTGGAGTAC
AACTACATCAGCCACAACGTCTATATCACCGCCGACAAGCAGAAGAACGGCATCAAGGCCCACTTCAAGA
TCCGCCACAACATCGAGGACGGCAGCGTGCAGCTCGCCGACCACTACCAGCAGAACACCCCCATCGGCGA
CGGCCCCGTGCTGCTGCCCGACAACCACTACCTGAGCACCCAGTCCGCCCTGAGCAAAGACCCCAACGAG
AAGCGCGATCACATGGTCCTGCTGGAGTTCGTGACCGCCGCCGGGATCACTCTCGGCATGGACGAGCTGT
ACAAGTAGGTACCTTTAAGACCAATGACTTACAAGGCAGCTGTAGATCTTAGCCACTTTTTAAAAGAAAA
GGGGGGACTGGAAGGGCTAATTCACTCCCAACGAAGACAAGATATCCTTGATCTGTGGATCTACCACACA
CAAGGCTACTTCCCTGATTGGCAGAACTACACACCAGGGCCAGGGATCAGATATCCACTGACCTTTGGAT
GGTGCTACAAGCTAGTACCAGTTGAGCAAGAGAAGGTAGAAGAAGCCAATGAAGGAGAGAACACCCGCTT
GTTACACCCTGTGAGCCTGCATGGGATGGATGACCCGGAGAGAGAAGTATTAGAGTGGAGGTTTGACAGC
CGCCTAGCATTTCATCACATGGCCCGAGAGCTGCATCCGGACTGTACTGGGTCTCTCTGGTTAGACCAGA
TCTGAGCCTGGGAGCTCTCTGGCTAACTAGGGAACCCACTGCTTAAGCCTCAATAAAGCTTGCCTTGAGT
GCTTCAAGTAGTGTGTGCCCGTCTGTTGTGTGACTCTGGTAACTAGAGATCCCTCAGACCCTTTTAGTCA
GTGTGGAAAATCTCTAGCAGGGCCCGTTTAAACCCGCTGATCAGCCTCGACTGTGCCTTCTAGTTGCCAG
CCATCTGTTGTTTGCCCCTCCCCCGTGCCTTCCTTGACCCTGGAAGGTGCCACTCCCACTGTCCTTTCCT
AATAAAATGAGGAAATTGCATCGCATTGTCTGAGTAGGTGTCATTCTATTCTGGGGGGTGGGGTGGGGCA
GGACAGCAAGGGGGAGGATTGGGAAGACAATAGCAGGCATGCTGGGGATGCGGTGGGCTCTATGGCTTCT
GAGGCGGAAAGAACCAGCTGGGGCTCTAGGGGGTATCCCC
[124 nt withheld, positions 7671-7794]
C
[91 nt withheld, positions 7796-7886]
A
[49 nt withheld, positions 7888-7936]
CCTTTGACGTTGGAGTCCACGTTCTTT
[37 nt withheld, positions 7964-8000]
ACCCTATCTCGGTCTATTCTTTTGATTTATAAGGGATTTTGCCGATTTCGGCCTATTGGTTAAAAAATGA
GCTGATTTAACAAAAATTTAACGCGAATTAATTCTGTGGAATGTGTGTCAGTTAGGGTGTGGAAAGTCCC
CAGGCTCCCCAGCAGGCAGAAGTATGCAAAGCATGCATCTCAATTAGTCAGCAACCAGGTGTGGAAAGTC
CCCAGGCTCCCCAGCAGGCAGAAGTATGCAAAGCATGCATCTCAATTAGTCAGCAACCATAGTCCCGCCC
CTAACTCCGCCCATCCCGCCCCTAACTCCGCCCAGTTCCGCCCATTCTCCGCCCCATGGCTGACTAATTT
TTTTTATTTATGCAGAGGCCGAGGCCGCCTCTGCCTCTGAGCTATTCCAGAAGTAGTGAGGAGGCTTTTT
TGGAGGCCTAGGCTTTTGCAAAAAGCTCCCGGGAGCTTGTATATCCATTTTCGGATCTGATCAGCACGTG
TTGACAATTAATCATCGGCATAGTATATCGGCATAGTATAATACGACAAGGTGAGGAACTAAACCATGGC
CAAGTTGACCAGTGCCGTTCCGGTGCTCACCGCGCGCGACGTCGCCGGAGCGGTCGAGTTCTGGACCGAC
CGGCTCGGGTTCTCCCGGGACTTCGTGGAGGACGACTTCGCCGGTGTGGTCCGGGACGACGTGACCCTGT
TCATCAGCGCGGTCCAGGACCAGGTGGTGCCGGACAACACCCTGGCCTGGGTGTGGGTGCGCGGCCTGGA
CGAGCTGTACGCCGAGTGGTCGGAGGTCGTGTCCACGAACTTCCGGGACGCCTCCGGGCCGGCCATGACC
GAGATCGGCGAGCAGCCGTGGGGGCGGGAGTTCGCCCTGCGCGACCCGGCCGGCAACTGCGTGCACTTCG
TGGCCGAGGAGCAGGACTGACACGTGCTACGAGATTTCGATTCCACCGCCGCCTTCTATGAAAGGTTGGG
CTTCGGAATCGTTTTCCGGGACGCCGGCTGGATGATCCTCCAGCGCGGGGATCTCATGCTGGAGTTCTTC
GCCCACCCCAACTTGTTTATTGCAGCTTATAATGGTTACAAATAAAGCAATAGCATCACAAATTTCACAA
ATAAAGCATTTTTTTCACTGCATTCTAGTTGTGGTTTGTCCAAACTCATCAATGTATCTTATCATGTCTG
TATACCGTCGACCTCTAGCTAGAGCTTGGCGTAATCATGGTCATAGCTGTTTCCTGTGTGAAATTGTTAT
CCGCTCACAATTCCACACAACATACGAGCCGGAAGCATAAAGTGTAAAGCCTGGGGTGCCTAATGAGTGA
GCTAACTCACATTAATTGCGTTGCGCTCACTGCCCGCTTTCCAGTCGGGAAACCTGTCGTGCCAGCTGCA
TTAATGAATCGGCCAACGCGCGGGGAGAGGCGGTTTGCGTATTGGGCGCTCTTCCGCTTCCTCGCTCACT
GACTCGCTGCGCTCGGTCGTTCGGCTGCGGCGAGCGGTATCAGCTCACTCAAAGGCGGTAATACGGTTAT
CCACAGAATCAGGGGATAACGCAGGAAAGAACATGTGAGCAAAAGGCCAGCAAAAGGCCAGGAACCGTAA
AAAGGCCGCGTTGCTGGCGTTTTTCCATAGGCTCCGCCCCCCTGACGAGCATCACAAAAATCGACGCTCA
AGTCAGAGGTGGCGAAACCCGACAGGACTATAAAGATACCAGGCGTTTCCCCCTGGAAGCTCCCTCGTGC
GCTCTCCTGTTCCGACCCTGCCGCTTACCGGATACCTGTCCGCCTTTCTCCCTTCGGGAAGCGTGGCGCT
TTCTCATAGCTCACGCTGTAGGTATCTCAGTTCGGTGTAGGTCGTTCGCTCCAAGCTGGGCTGTGTGCAC
GAACCCCCCGTTCAGCCCGACCGCTGCGCCTTATCCGGTAACTATCGTCTTGAGTCCAACCCGGTAAGAC
ACGACTTATCGCCACTGGCAGCAGCCACTGGTAACAGGATTAGCAGAGCGAGGTATGTAGGCGGTGCTAC
AGAGTTCTTGAAGTGGTGGCCTAACTACGGCTACACTAGAAGAACAGTATTTGGTATCTGCGCTCTGCTG
AAGCCAGTTACCTTCGGAAAAAGAGTTGGTAGCTCTTGATCCGGCAAACAAACCACCGCTGGTAGCGGTG
GTTTTTTTGTTTGCAAGCAGCAGATTACGCGCAGAAAAAAAGGATCTCAAGAAGATCCTTTGATCTTTTC
TACGGGGTCTGACGCTCAGTGGAACGAAAACTCACGTTAAGGGATTTTGGTCATGAGATTATCAAAAAGG
ATCTTCACCTAGATCCTTTTAAATTAAAAATGAAGTTTTAAATCAATCTAAAGTATATATGAGTAAACTT
GGTCTGACAGTTACCAATGCTTAATCAGTGAGGCACCTATCTCAGCGATCTGTCTATTTCGTTCATCCAT
AGTTGCCTGACTCCCCGTCGTGTAGATAACTACGATACGGGAGGGCTTACCATCTGGCCCCAGTGCTGCA
ATGATACCGCGAGACCCACGCTCACCGGCTCCAGATTTATCAGCAATAAACCAGCCAGCCGGAAGGGCCG
AGCGCAGAAGTGGTCCTGCAACTTTATCCGCCTCCATCCAGTCTATTAATTGTTGCCGGGAAGCTAGAGT
AAGTAGTTCGCCAGTTAATAGTTTGCGCAACGTTGTTGCCATTGCTACAGGCATCGTGGTGTCACGCTCG
TCGTTTGGTATGGCTTCATTCAGCTCCGGTTCCCAACGATCAAGGCGAGTTACATGATCCCCCATGTTGT
GCAAAAAAGCGGTTAGCTCCTTCGGTCCTCCGATCGTTGTCAGAAGTAAGTTGGCCGCAGTGTTATCACT
CATGGTTATGGCAGCACTGCATAATTCTCTTACTGTCATGCCATCCGTAAGATGCTTTTCTGTGACTGGT
GAGTACTCAACCAAGTCATTCTGAGAATAGTGTATGCGGCGACCGAGTTGCTCTTGCCCGGCGTCAATAC
GGGATAATACCGCGCCACATAGCAGAACTTTAAAAGTGCTCATCATTGGAAAACGTTCTTCGGGGCGAAA
ACTCTCAAGGATCTTACCGCTGTTGAGATCCAGTTCGATGTAACCCACTCGTGCACCCAACTGATCTTCA
GCATCTTTTACTTTCACCAGCGTTTCTGGGTGAGCAAAAACAGGAAGGCAAAATGCCGCAAAAAAGGGAA
TAAGGGCGACACGGAAATGTTGAATACTCATACTCTTCCTTTTTCAATATTATTGAAGCATTTATCAGGG
TTATTGTCTCATGAGCGGATACATATTTGAATGTATTTAGAAAAATAAACAAATAGGGGTTCCGCGCACA
TTTCCCCGAAAAGTGCCACCTGACGTCGACGGATCGGGAGATCTCCCGATCCCCTATGGTGCACTCTCAG
TACAATCTGCTCTGATGCCGCATAGTTAAGCCAGTATCTGCTCCCTGCTTGTGTGTTGGAGGTCGCTGAG
TAGTGCGCGAGCAAAATTTAAGCTACAACAAGGCAAGGCTTGACCGACAATTGCATGAAGAATCTGCTTA
GGGTTAGGCGTTTTGCGCTGCTTCGCGATGTACGGGCCAGATATACGCGTT
