>Addgene plasmid #164106 | FH1-CLGT#2-mCherry-_PGK-H2B-CFP | depositor partial sequence | sequence record 318419 | CLGT#2
TTAATTAAGAATATCTGGCTGGCCACGTGTTTGTAAAGAAAAACCAAGACGGCCAGGCGAGGTGGCTCAC
ACCTGTAATCCCAGCACTTTGGGAGGCCGAGGCGGGCGCTGCCCTTCGGCCTTCAAGGAGGAATTCCTAC
TGTTTATGAAGATCGGGTTTGGGTTTTTGGTTTTTTTTTTCTTTTTCTTTTTTCCGTGGTGGTGGTGGGT
GGGCTTTTGTTCTTTTTGTTTTTTCTGTGGTGGTGGTGGGTGGGCTTTATGAATATACCATATTTTGCCT
ATTGTTTTTCTATTTATCAGGTGGTGTCATTTGAGTTGTTTTCACCCTCTTGTGACTATGAATAATGATA
CTATAAACAATCTTATACAGCATCAGTGTCAAAAATCACTAACATTCCTATACACAGACGTGACTAAACT
TCCAGCTTGGGGTCCCGTGGACCTGCAGCCAGGTGCAGCAGGTCACAGGGCAAGGACACGTGTCATTGGT
GACCTTCACTATTCAGTGCCCAGATGCTCAGTGCTCTGTGCAGGCCACCTGGCTGGTCTCAGGTACCGCT
GCTCTGTCTCGCTCACCGGCCGGGCTATGTTGATTGTCCCCTCGCGGCGCCCGGAAGCGACCCTCAGTAA
ACAAAGCCGTGTGTGGGCGCAGCCCCAGAAGCCTGGGGCGCGCAGTCCAGCCCAAGAGAGGCGGGGGAGG
AATGTTGTGAATGAACCCCGGGCCCGCCCCGAAACTCCGCATAAGGCCTGGGCCGCGGGGGTCCTCCCAC
TCTGATTGGCCTCTGGCGCCCCGTGATTGACAGCGCCCCTCGCTGTGCGCTCTGGTTGGGTAAACAAGAA
AAGACTGGCATCGCAGTCATCGAGTGAGCAGCGAGGCTTGGACACGGGTCTGGCGGCGCAGCCAATGGCG
GGGGAGGGCCGAGGAGGCCGAGGGGGGGCCAATAGGGACAGGCGGTGGGGGCGGGACGACGGCGGAGCTA
AAGCGGCGGCTGAAGCAGCTTCATTGTTGTGAAGAGTCTTAAAGGGGCCGCATCACCCTGCCGGCCCGGC
GCGGGTCGGGGGTGGGTGCGGTAGGGGTCCCGGGGCGGCCGAGCGCAGAGGACGGATGTACA
